>Addgene plasmid #52102 | pGEM-and1 in situ probe | depositor full sequence | sequence record 80475 | pGEM-and1 in situ probe sequence 4730 bps
GGGCGAATTGGGCCCGACGTCGCATGCTCCCGGCCGCCATGGCGGCCGCGGGAATTCGATTATGGCTCAT
TTGAGAGGATATTCCATCTTCCATGTGTTACTGCTTGCAACATTAATATTACCAGCATTTCTGCTGGCTG
GCCCCGTGACCCAGCGTTTAAAAGGAGACGATGGAAGTGATGACAAGACAGGCCTTGAGGAAGCCCCAAA
GAAACTGATCCGCAACAGGAGAAACATCAGTTGGTACAAGCAGCACTCTGACTTCTGGAATTGGTACAAA
TACTTCACTGACAATGAGAACAAAGACGGAGTTGCAGAGCTGGATCGTGTCTATCTGTCATACCTGCAGA
ACAAGAATCGGGCCGAGTCACGTCGCTCCTACAAGATGTACCTGCAGCACCTTGGTGACATCTACAAGTC
CTGTGCTGAGTCTGATGACCCAAACTGTGTGTCCTCATACACCAACAGACCCAAGCCCAAAGCTGAGGCG
CCAGTGCCTGCCCCAGTCAAGTCTTGTGACCCTTACAGAGACCCATACTGCTTGTATTCAAAGGGATACT
CATATTACCCATACTTGGCTCCAGCTCCTGTCAAATCTCCTGCACCTGCTCCTGCTCCAGTTAAAGCCCC
GGCCTACCTTCACACCCCAGTGGTCAAGGACCCACGTTCTGGTCAATACTACTACTCTCCATTGGTGCAA
CCGTTCCTGTCCGCTGAACAGCGGGCTGAGCTGCTGCGCATCTGTGATGCAGAGGATGTAGAGTGTNTCC
AGTACCACCTCCGTGCTGCTTACGGATACAGATCCGCTGCTGCTCTTGCCCCGTCCTATGCCCATCTCGG
TTGTGACCCTAAGACCGATCCTCAATGTGTCCCACATTTGGTCCAGAAAGCCCCCTCTGGACTTTATCTG
CGTTATCCCAACTGTGACCCCCGAGTTGACCCATACTGTGCTTATGCTGCTGCTCTGGCATCCTCGCAGA
ACCCTGAATCTCCACCCTGCAACCCTCTCTACGAAGATAACTGCAACCCTCTGACCGCCACAAGAATTGG
CAGTTTGGCCCATGAAAATCTGAAGGATAAGCTCAACCCTGAAGCTGGCGCCATGCGGGCACCTCAGATC
CCTCAACATGATCCTTATGCCATGTTCAGGGATGCATCTGCTGGGGCTGACCTGCGGAGACACATGCCTG
CACAACTGCAACCTCCAAGGTACCACCAGCCAGAGGAGCCAGAGCACCCTTTGGGACCACGTGGGAAAAC
CAAAGAAGGCTATGAATGTTTCGTCGGGTATGATAAAGAGTGCATCCCACTAAGTTCCCAAAATGAGCGC
CGCCCTGCTGTGCACAGACAGCCATCCTACCCAGCCGAAGCTTATGAGCCACATCTGAACGCAGATGGAT
CCAGGACTGGGGTGATCGAGCCTGATCCCGACTGTGACCCAGAGTACGACAGAAACTGCCGCCTGCGCCG
CTATGAACCTGAGCCCGCCGAACCCGTCAGTATTTCACCTCAAGAGGATGTGGCCCATCCAGCTCAGGAG
CCATCTCACCATGAGGAGATCCCTCAGCATCGCGAGGAGTCCTACCCTGAAACCCCTGGCTATGACCAGC
AGCAATATGACGCCTACATGAGTGGACAAGAGGATCCCTATGCCGGCTACGGCCCCCAAGAACCAGGAGC
AGCCAGTTTTCAGGATGTCCTGAGAGGATATGGTGGTCGGTATCCTGGTCAGGATGACCACCTTGCCTAC
AATGGAGACTACAGAAAGAAATAAAATCACTAGTGAATTCGCGGCCGCCTGCAGGTCGACCATATGGGAG
AGCTCCCAACGCGTTGGATGCATAGCTTGAGTATTCTATAGTGTCACCTAAATAGCTTGGCGTAATCATG
GTCATAGCTGTTTCCTGTGTGAAATTGTTATCCGCTCACAATTCCACACAACATACGAGCCGGAAGCATA
AAGTGTAAAGCCTGGGGTGCCTAATGAGTGAGCTAACTCACATTAATTGCGTTGCGCTCACTGCCCGCTT
TCCAGTCGGGAAACCTGTCGTGCCAGCTGCATTAATGAATCGGCCAACGCGCGGGGAGAGGCGGTTTGCG
TATTGGGCGCTCTTCCGCTTCCTCGCTCACTGACTCGCTGCGCTCGGTCGTTCGGCTGCGGCGAGCGGTA
TCAGCTCACTCAAAGGCGGTAATACGGTTATCCACAGAATCAGGGGATAACGCAGGAAAGAACATGTGAG
CAAAAGGCCAGCAAAAGGCCAGGAACCGTAAAAAGGCCGCGTTGCTGGCGTTTTTCCATAGGCTCCGCCC
CCCTGACGAGCATCACAAAAATCGACGCTCAAGTCAGAGGTGGCGAAACCCGACAGGACTATAAAGATAC
CAGGCGTTTCCCCCTGGAAGCTCCCTCGTGCGCTCTCCTGTTCCGACCCTGCCGCTTACCGGATACCTGT
CCGCCTTTCTCCCTTCGGGAAGCGTGGCGCTTTCTCATAGCTCACGCTGTAGGTATCTCAGTTCGGTGTA
GGTCGTTCGCTCCAAGCTGGGCTGTGTGCACGAACCCCCCGTTCAGCCCGACCGCTGCGCCTTATCCGGT
AACTATCGTCTTGAGTCCAACCCGGTAAGACACGACTTATCGCCACTGGCAGCAGCCACTGGTAACAGGA
TTAGCAGAGCGAGGTATGTAGGCGGTGCTACAGAGTTCTTGAAGTGGTGGCCTAACTACGGCTACACTAG
AAGAACAGTATTTGGTATCTGCGCTCTGCTGAAGCCAGTTACCTTCGGAAAAAGAGTTGGTAGCTCTTGA
TCCGGCAAACAAACCACCGCTGGTAGCGGTGGTTTTTTTGTTTGCAAGCAGCAGATTACGCGCAGAAAAA
AAGGATCTCAAGAAGATCCTTTGATCTTTTCTACGGGGTCTGACGCTCAGTGGAACGAAAACTCACGTTA
AGGGATTTTGGTCATGAGATTATCAAAAAGGATCTTCACCTAGATCCTTTTAAATTAAAAATGAAGTTTT
AAATCAATCTAAAGTATATATGAGTAAACTTGGTCTGACAGTTACCAATGCTTAATCAGTGAGGCACCTA
TCTCAGCGATCTGTCTATTTCGTTCATCCATAGTTGCCTGACTCCCCGTCGTGTAGATAACTACGATACG
GGAGGGCTTACCATCTGGCCCCAGTGCTGCAATGATACCGCGAGACCCACGCTCACCGGCTCCAGATTTA
TCAGCAATAAACCAGCCAGCCGGAAGGGCCGAGCGCAGAAGTGGTCCTGCAACTTTATCCGCCTCCATCC
AGTCTATTAATTGTTGCCGGGAAGCTAGAGTAAGTAGTTCGCCAGTTAATAGTTTGCGCAACGTTGTTGC
CATTGCTACAGGCATCGTGGTGTCACGCTCGTCGTTTGGTATGGCTTCATTCAGCTCCGGTTCCCAACGA
TCAAGGCGAGTTACATGATCCCCCATGTTGTGCAAAAAAGCGGTTAGCTCCTTCGGTCCTCCGATCGTTG
TCAGAAGTAAGTTGGCCGCAGTGTTATCACTCATGGTTATGGCAGCACTGCATAATTCTCTTACTGTCAT
GCCATCCGTAAGATGCTTTTCTGTGACTGGTGAGTACTCAACCAAGTCATTCTGAGAATAGTGTATGCGG
CGACCGAGTTGCTCTTGCCCGGCGTCAATACGGGATAATACCGCGCCACATAGCAGAACTTTAAAAGTGC
TCATCATTGGAAAACGTTCTTCGGGGCGAAAACTCTCAAGGATCTTACCGCTGTTGAGATCCAGTTCGAT
GTAACCCACTCGTGCACCCAACTGATCTTCAGCATCTTTTACTTTCACCAGCGTTTCTGGGTGAGCAAAA
ACAGGAAGGCAAAATGCCGCAAAAAAGGGAATAAGGGCGACACGGAAATGTTGAATACTCATACTCTTCC
TTTTTCAATATTATTGAAGCATTTATCAGGGTTATTGTCTCATGAGCGGATACATATTTGAATGTATTTA
GAAAAATAAACAAATAGGGGTTCCGCGCACATTTCCCCGAAAAGTGCCACCTGATGCGGTGTGAAATACC
GCACAGATGCGTAAGGAGAAAATACCGCATCAGGAAATTGTAAGCGTTAATATTTTGTTAAAATTCGCGT
TAAATTTTTGTTAAATCAGCTCATTTTTTAACCAATAGGCCGAAATCGGCAAAATCCCTTATAAATCAAA
AGAATAGACCGAGATAGGGT
[37 nt withheld, positions 4221-4257]
AAAGAACGTGGACTCCAACGTCAAAGG
[49 nt withheld, positions 4285-4333]
T
[91 nt withheld, positions 4335-4425]
G
[124 nt withheld, positions 4427-4550]
CCATTCGCCATTCAGGCTGCGCAACTGTTGGGAAGGGCGATCGGTGCGGGCCTCTTCGCTATTACGCCAG
CTGGCGAAAGGGGGATGTGCTGCAAGGCGATTAAGTTGGGTAACGCCAGGGTTTTCCCAGTCACGACGTT
GTAAAACGACGGCCAGTGAATTGTAATACGACTCACTATA
Features (pLannotate 1.2.2; 13 found; start..end, strand, type, name):
   1781..1843    -  CDS            VESPI_VESMG (fragment): Experimental evidence at protein level: Swiss-Prot protein existence level 1. Shows contractile activity on isolated ileum smooth muscle. From Vespa magnifica (Hornet).
   1855..1873    -  promoter       SP6 promoter: promoter for bacteriophage SP6 RNA polymerase
   1915..1931    -  protein_bind   lac operator: The lac repressor binds to the lac operator to inhibit transcription in E. coli. This inhibition can be relieved by adding lactose or isopropyl-β-D-thiogalactopyranoside (IPTG). lac repressor encoded by lacI
   1939..1969    -  promoter       lac promoter: promoter for the E. coli lac operon
   1984..2005    -  protein_bind   CAP binding site: CAP binding activates transcription in the presence of cAMP. E. coli catabolite activator protein
   2018..2110    -  CDS            lacI (fragment): lac repressor; lacI; The lac repressor binds to the lac operator to inhibit transcription in E. coli. This inhibition can be relieved by adding lactose or isopropyl-β-D-thiogalactopyranoside (IPTG).
   2293..2881    -  rep_origin     ori: high-copy-number ColE1/pMB1/pBR322/pUC origin of replication
   3052..3912    -  CDS            AmpR: β-lactamase; bla; confers resistance to ampicillin, carbenicillin, and related antibiotics
   3913..4017    -  promoter       AmpR promoter: bla
   4044..4094    +  misc_feature   bom (fragment): basis of mobility region from pBR322
   4122..4550    -  rep_origin     f1 ori (sequence partly withheld): f1 bacteriophage origin of replication; arrow indicates direction of (+) strand synthesis
   4554..4711    -  CDS            lacZα (fragment): LacZα fragment of β-galactosidase; lacZ fragment
   4714..2       +  promoter       T7 promoter (across the origin): promoter for bacteriophage T7 RNA polymerase
