[The description below was written by a language model from this plasmid's Addgene catalogue record and pLannotate feature annotations shown in this document.]
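Description:
pGEM-and1 in situ probe is a riboprobe template plasmid built on the Promega pGEM-T Easy TA-cloning backbone (about 3 kb), carrying a roughly 1.7 kb fragment of the zebrafish (Danio rerio) actinodin 1 gene, and1, for a total of about 4.7 kb. It is propagated in E. coli as a high-copy plasmid through its ColE1/pUC-type origin and selected with ampicillin via the β-lactamase gene and its native promoter. The backbone also carries an f1 phage origin for single-stranded DNA production and the lac promoter/operator with a lacZα fragment. These are remnants of the blue/white screening cassette, which the insert interrupts.

The insert itself is not annotated in the feature table, but it occupies the unannotated span between the T7 promoter, which sits across the sequence origin and reads forward, and the SP6 promoter, which lies on the opposite strand and reads back into the insert. This convergent phage-promoter arrangement allows run-off in vitro transcription of either strand. According to the record, the antisense probe is produced by linearizing the plasmid with ApaI and transcribing with SP6 RNA polymerase. The short hornet peptide match annotated next to the SP6 promoter is most likely a spurious database hit rather than a designed element. Although catalogued as a bacterial expression vector, nothing in the record suggests it is meant for protein production. Its purpose is to generate labelled antisense RNA for detecting and1 transcripts by in situ hybridization in zebrafish, and the associated publication concerns fin regeneration.
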