Addgene plasmid #52102: pGEM-and1 in situ probe
Purpose: actinodin 1 and1 antisense in situ probe linearize w/ ApaI SP6 pol
Depositing lab: Didier Stainier. Depositing organization: Max Planck Institute for Heart and Lung Research. Publication: Dynamics of zebrafish fin regeneration using a pulsed SILAC approach. Nolte H, Holper S, Housley MP, Islam S, Piller T, Konzer A, Stainier DY, Braun T, Kruger M. Proteomics. 2015 Feb;15(4):739-51. doi: 10.1002/pmic.201400316. PubMed 25504979.
Backbone
  Vector backbone: pGEM-T easy
  Backbone manufacturer: promega
  Backbone size w/o insert (bp): 3000
  Total vector size (bp): 4700
  Vector type: Bacterial Expression
Growth in bacteria
  Bacterial resistance: Ampicillin, 100 μg/mL
  Growth temperature: 37°C
  Growth strain: DH5alpha
  Copy number: High Copy
Gene/Insert
  Gene/Insert name: actinodin 1 in situ probe (alt name: and1)
  Species: D. rerio (zebrafish)
  Insert size (bp): 1700
  Entrez Gene: and1 (a.k.a. wu:fa96a05, wu:fa99d09)
Terms and licenses: Academic/Nonprofit Terms; Industry Terms: Not Available to Industry
How to cite: pGEM-and1 in situ probe was a gift from Didier Stainier (Addgene plasmid # 52102 ; http://n2t.net/addgene:52102 ; RRID:Addgene_52102)
