>Addgene plasmid #52102 | pGEM-and1 in situ probe | addgene partial sequence | sequence record 81939 | M13pUC-Fwd 5'-CCCAGTCACGACGTTGTAAAACG-3'
AATTGTAATACGACTCACTATAGGGCGAATTGGGCCCGACGTCGCATGCTCCCGGCCGCCATGGCGGCCG
CGGGAATTCGATTATGGCTCATTTGAGAGGATATTCCATCTTCCATGTGTTACTGCTTGCAACATTAATA
TTACCAGCATTTCTGCTGGCTGGCCCCGTGACCCAGCGTTTAAAAGGAGACGATGGAAGTGATGACAAGA
CAGGCCTTGAGGAAGCCCCAAAGAAACTGATCCGCAACAGGAGAAACATCAGTTGGTACAAGCAGCACTC
TGACTTCTGGAATTGGTACAAATACTTCACTGACAATGAGAACAAAGACGGAGTTGCAGAGCTGGATCGT
GTCTATCTGTCATACCTGCAGAACAAGAATCGGGCCGAGTCACGTCGCTCCTACAAGATGTACCTGCAGC
ACCTTGGTGACATCTACAAGTCCTGTGCTGAGTCTGATGACCCAAACTGTGTGTCCTCATACACCAACAG
ACCCAAGCCCAAAGCTGAGGCGCCAGTGCCTGCCCCAGTCAAGTCTTGTGACCCTTACAGAGACCCATAC
TGCTTGTATTCAAAGGGATACTCATATTACCCATACTTGGCTCCAGCTCCTGTCAAATCTCCTGCACCTG
CTCCTGCTCCAGTTAAAGCCCCGGCCTACCTTCACACCCCAGTGGTCAAGGACCCACGTTCTGGTCAATA
CTACTACTCTCCATTGGTGCAACCGTTCCTGTCCGCTGAACAGCGGGCTGAGCTGCTGCGCATCTGCGAT
GCAGAGGATGTAGAGTGTCTCCAGTACCACCTCCGTGCTGCTTACGGATACAGATCCGCTGCTGCTCTTG
CCCCATCCTATGCCCATCTCGGCTGTGACCCTAAGACCGATCCTCAATGTGTCCCACATTTGGTCCAGAA
AGCCCCCTCTGGTCTTTATCTGCGTTATCCCAACTGTGACCCCCGAGTTGACCCATACTGTGCTTATGCT
GCTGCTCTGGCATCCTCGCAGAACCCTGAATCTCCACCCTGC
